>Addgene plasmid #202585 | pETM11-6xHis-TEV-hORF1p_K3AK4A | addgene full sequence | sequence record 414431 | Addgene NGS Result
TGGCGAATGGG
[124 nt withheld, positions 12-135]
C
[91 nt withheld, positions 137-227]
A
[49 nt withheld, positions 229-277]
CCTTTGACGTTGGAGTCCACGTTCTTT
[37 nt withheld, positions 305-341]
ACCCTATCTCGGTCTATTCTTTTGATTTATAAGGGATTTTGCCGATTTCGGCCTATTGGTTAAAAAATGA
GCTGATTTAACAAAAATTTAACGCGAATTTTAACAAAATATTAACGCTTACAATTTAGGTGGCACTTTTC
GGGGAAATGTGCGCGGAACCCCTATTTGTTTATTTTTCTAAATACATTCAAATATGTATCCGCTCATGAA
TTAATTCTTAGAAAAACTCATCGAGCATCAAATGAAACTGCAATTTATTCATATCAGGATTATCAATACC
ATATTTTTGAAAAAGCCGTTTCTGTAATGAAGGAGAAAACTCACCGAGGCAGTTCCATAGGATGGCAAGA
TCCTGGTATCGGTCTGCGATTCCGACTCGTCCAACATCAATACAACCTATTAATTTCCCCTCGTCAAAAA
TAAGGTTATCAAGTGAGAAATCACCATGAGTGACGACTGAATCCGGTGAGAATGGCAAAAGTTTATGCAT
TTCTTTCCAGACTTGTTCAACAGGCCAGCCATTACGCTCGTCATCAAAATCACTCGCATCAACCAAACCG
TTATTCATTCGTGATTGCGCCTGAGCGAGACGAAATACGCGATCGCTGTTAAAAGGACAATTACAAACAG
GAATCGAATGCAACCGGCGCAGGAACACTGCCAGCGCATCAACAATATTTTCACCTGAATCAGGATATTC
TTCTAATACCTGGAATGCTGTTTTCCCGGGGATCGCAGTGGTGAGTAACCATGCATCATCAGGAGTACGG
ATAAAATGCTTGATGGTCGGAAGAGGCATAAATTCCGTCAGCCAGTTTAGTCTGACCATCTCATCTGTAA
CATCATTGGCAACGCTACCTTTGCCATGTTTCAGAAACAACTCTGGCGCATCGGGCTTCCCATACAATCG
ATAGATTGTCGCACCTGATTGCCCGACATTATCGCGAGCCCATTTATACCCATATAAATCAGCATCCATG
TTGGAATTTAATCGCGGCCTAGAGCAAGACGTTTCCCGTTGAATATGGCTCATAACACCCCTTGTATTAC
TGTTTATGTAAGCAGACAGTTTTATTGTTCATGACCAAAATCCCTTAACGTGAGTTTTCGTTCCACTGAG
CGTCAGACCCCGTAGAAAAGATCAAAGGATCTTCTTGAGATCCTTTTTTTCTGCGCGTAATCTGCTGCTT
GCAAACAAAAAAACCACCGCTACCAGCGGTGGTTTGTTTGCCGGATCAAGAGCTACCAACTCTTTTTCCG
AAGGTAACTGGCTTCAGCAGAGCGCAGATACCAAATACTGTCCTTCTAGTGTAGCCGTAGTTAGGCCACC
ACTTCAAGAACTCTGTAGCACCGCCTACATACCTCGCTCTGCTAATCCTGTTACCAGTGGCTGCTGCCAG
TGGCGATAAGTCGTGTCTTACCGGGTTGGACTCAAGACGATAGTTACCGGATAAGGCGCAGCGGTCGGGC
TGAACGGGGGGTTCGTGCACACAGCCCAGCTTGGAGCGAACGACCTACACCGAACTGAGATACCTACAGC
GTGAGCTATGAGAAAGCGCCACGCTTCCCGAAGGGAGAAAGGCGGACAGGTATCCGGTAAGCGGCAGGGT
CGGAACAGGAGAGCGCACGAGGGAGCTTCCAGGGGGAAACGCCTGGTATCTTTATAGTCCTGTCGGGTTT
CGCCACCTCTGACTTGAGCGTCGATTTTTGTGATGCTCGTCAGGGGGGCGGAGCCTATGGAAAAACGCCA
GCAACGCGGCCTTTTTACGGTTCCTGGCCTTTTGCTGGCCTTTTGCTCACATGTTCTTTCCTGCGTTATC
CCCTGATTCTGTGGATAACCGTATTACCGCCTTTGAGTGAGCTGATACCGCTCGCCGCAGCCGAACGACC
GAGCGCAGCGAGTCAGTGAGCGAGGAAGCGGAAGAGCGCCTGATGCGGTATTTTCTCCTTACGCATCTGT
GCGGTATTTCACACCGCAATGGTGCACTCTCAGTACAATCTGCTCTGATGCCGCATAGTTAAGCCAGTAT
ACACTCCGCTATCGCTACGTGACTGGGTCATGGCTGCGCCCCGACACCCGCCAACACCCGCTGACGCGCC
CTGACGGGCTTGTCTGCTCCCGGCATCCGCTTACAGACAAGCTGTGACCGTCTCCGGGAGCTGCATGTGT
CAGAGGTTTTCACCGTCATCACCGAAACGCGCGAGGCAGCTGCGGTAAAGCTCATCAGCGTGGTCGTGAA
GCGATTCACAGATGTCTGCCTGTTCATCCGCGTCCAGCTCGTTGAGTTTCTCCAGAAGCGTTAATGTCTG
GCTTCTGATAAAGCGGGCCATGTTAAGGGCGGTTTTTTCCTGTTTGGTCACTGATGCCTCCGTGTAAGGG
GGATTTCTGTTCATGGGGGTAATGATACCGATGAAACGAGAGAGGATGCTCACGATACGGGTTACTGATG
ATGAACATGCCCGGTTACTGGAACGTTGTGAGGGTAAACAACTGGCGGTATGGATGCGGCGGGACCAGAG
AAAAATCACTCAGGGTCAATGCCAGCGCTTCGTTAATACAGATGTAGGTGTTCCACAGGGTAGCCAGCAG
CATCCTGCGATGCAGATCCGGAACATAATGGTGCAGGGCGCTGACTTCCGCGTTTCCAGACTTTACGAAA
CACGGAAACCGAAGACCATTCATGTTGTTGCTCAGGTCGCAGACGTTTTGCAGCAGCAGTCGCTTCACGT
TCGCTCGCGTATCGGTGATTCATTCTGCTAACCAGTAAGGCAACCCCGCCAGCCTAGCCGGGTCCTCAAC
GACAGGAGCACGATCATGCGCACCCGTGGGGCCGCCATGCCGGCGATAATGGCCTGCTTCTCGCCGAAAC
GTTTGGTGGCGGGACCAGTGACGAAGGCTTGAGCGAGGGCGTGCAAGATTCCGAATACCGCAAGCGACAG
GCCGATCATCGTCGCGCTCCAGCGAAAGCGGTCCTCGCCGAAAATGACCCAGAGCGCTGCCGGCACCTGT
CCTACGAGTTGCATGATAAAGAAGACAGTCATAAGTGCGGCGACGATAGTCATGCCCCGCGCCCACCGGA
AGGAGCTGACTGGGTTGAAGGCTCTCAAGGGCATCGGTCGAGATCCCGGTGCCTAATGAGTGAGCTAACT
TACATTAATTGCGTTGCGCTCACTGCCCGCTTTCCAGTCGGGAAACCTGTCGTGCCAGCTGCATTAATGA
ATCGGCCAACGCGCGGGGAGAGGCGGTTTGCGTATTGGGCGCCAGGGTGGTTTTTCTTTTCACCAGTGAG
ACGGGCAACAGCTGATTGCCCTTCACCGCCTGGCCCTGAGAGAGTTGCAGCAAGCGGTCCACGCTGGTTT
GCCCCAGCAGGCGAAAATCCTGTTTGATGGTGGTTAACGGCGGGATATAACATGAGCTGTCTTCGGTATC
GTCGTATCCCACTACCGAGATATCCGCACCAACGCGCAGCCCGGACTCGGTAATGGCGCGCATTGCGCCC
AGCGCCATCTGATCGTTGGCAACCAGCATCGCAGTGGGAACGATGCCCTCATTCAGCATTTGCATGGTTT
GTTGAAAACCGGACATGGCACTCCAGTCGCCTTCCCGTTCCGCTATCGGCTGAATTTGATTGCGAGTGAG
ATATTTATGCCAGCCAGCCAGACGCAGACGCGCCGAGACAGAACTTAATGGGCCCGCTAACAGCGCGATT
TGCTGGTGACCCAATGCGACCAGATGCTCCACGCCCAGTCGCGTACCGTCTTCATGGGAGAAAATAATAC
TGTTGATGGGTGTCTGGTCAGAGACATCAAGAAATAACGCCGGAACATTAGTGCAGGCAGCTTCCACAGC
AATGGCATCCTGGTCATCCAGCGGATAGTTAATGATCAGCCCACTGACGCGTTGCGCGAGAAGATTGTGC
ACCGCCGCTTTACAGGCTTCGACGCCGCTTCGTTCTACCATCGACACCACCACGCTGGCACCCAGTTGAT
CGGCGCGAGATTTAATCGCCGCGACAATTTGCGACGGCGCGTGCAGGGCCAGACTGGAGGTGGCAACGCC
AATCAGCAACGACTGTTTGCCCGCCAGTTGTTGTGCCACGCGGTTGGGAATGTAATTCAGCTCCGCCATC
GCCGCTTCCACTTTTTCCCGCGTTTTCGCAGAAACGTGGCTGGCCTGGTTCACCACGCGGGAAACGGTCT
GATAAGAGACACCGGCATACTCTGCGACATCGTATAACGTTACTGGTTTCACATTCACCACCCTGAATTG
ACTCTCTTCCGGGCGCTATCATGCCATACCGCGAAAGGTTTTGCGCCATTCGATGGTGTCCGGGATCTCG
ACGCTCTCCCTTATGCGACTCCTGCATTAGGAAGCAGCCCAGTAGTAGGTTGAGGCCGTTGAGCACCGCC
GCCGCAAGGAATGGTGCATGCAAGGAGATGGCGCCCAACAGTCCCCCGGCCACGGGGCCTGCCACCATAC
CCACGCCGAAACAAGCGCTCATGAGCCCGAAGTGGCGAGCCCGATCTTCCCCATCGGTGATGTCGGCGAT
ATAGGCGCCAGCAACCGCACCTGTGGCGCCGGTGATGCCGGCCACGATGCGTCCGGCGTAGAGGATCGAG
ATCTCGATCCCGCGAAATTAATACGACTCACTATAGGGGAATTGTGAGCGGATAACAATTCCCCTCTAGA
AATAATTTTGATTTAACTTTAAGAAGGAGATATACCATGAAACATCACCATCACCATCACCCCATGAGCG
ATTACGACATCCCCACTACTGAGAATCTTTATTTTCAGGGCATGGGCGCGGCGCAGAACCGCAAGACCGG
CAACAGCAAGACCCAGAGCGCCAGCCCCCCCCCCAAGGAGCGCAGCAGCAGCCCCGCCACCGAGCAGAGC
TGGATGGAGAACGACTTCGACGAGCTGCGCGAGGAGGGCTTCCGCCGCAGCAACTACAGCGAGCTGCGCG
AGGACATCCAGACCAAGGGCAAGGAGGTGGAGAACTTCGAGAAGAACCTGGAGGAGTGCATCACCCGCAT
CACCAACACCGAGAAGTGCCTGAAGGAGCTGATGGAGCTGAAGACCAAGGCCCGCGAGCTGCGCGAGGAG
TGCCGCAGCCTGCGCAGCCGCTGCGACCAATTGGAGGAGCGCGTGAGCGCCATGGAGGACGAGATGAACG
AGATGAAGCGCGAGGGCAAGTTCCGCGAGAAGCGCATCAAGCGCAACGAGCAGAGCCTGCAGGAGATCTG
GGACTACGTGAAGCGCCCCAACCTGCGCCTGATCGGCGTGCCCGAGAGCGACGTGGAGAACGGCACCAAG
CTGGAGAACACCCTGCAGGACATCATCCAGGAGAACTTCCCCAACCTGGCCCGCCAGGCCAACGTGCAGA
TCCAGGAGATCCAGCGCACCCCCCAGCGCTACAGCAGCCGCCGCGCCACCCCCCGCCACATCATCGTGCG
CTTCACCAAGGTGGAGATGAAGGAGAAGATGCTGCGCGCCGCCCGCGAGAAGGGCCGCGTGACCCTGAAG
GGCAAGCCCATCCGTCTCACCGCCGACCTGAGCGCCGAGACCCTGCAGGCCCGCCGCGAGTGGGGCCCCA
TCTTCAACATCCTGAAGGAGAAGAACTTCCAGCCCCGCATCAGCTACCCCGCCAAGCTGAGCTTCATCAG
CGAGGGCGAGATCAAGTACTTCATCGACAAGCAGATGCTGCGCGACTTCGTGACCACCCGCCCCGCCCTG
AAGGAGCTGCTGAAGGAGGCCCTGAACATGGAGCGCAACAACCGCTACCAGCCCCTGCAGAACCACGCCA
AGATGTAATAAGGATCCGAATTCGAGCTCCGTCGACAAGCTTGCGGCCGCACTCGAGCACCACCACCACC
ACCACTGAGATCCGGCTGCTAACAAAGCCCGAAAGGAAGCTGAGTTGGCTGCTGCCACCGCTGAGCAATA
ACTAGCATAACCCCTTGGGGCCTCTAAACGGGTCTTGAGGGGTTTTTTGCTGAAAGGAGGAACTATATCC
GGAT
Features (pLannotate 1.2.2; 21 found; start..end, strand, type, name):
     12..440     +  rep_origin     f1 ori (sequence partly withheld): f1 bacteriophage origin of replication; arrow indicates direction of (+) strand synthesis
    493..550     +  promoter       AmpR promoter (fragment): bla
    559..1374    -  CDS            KanR: aminoglycoside phosphotransferase; aph(3')-Ia; confers resistance to kanamycin in bacteria or G418 (Geneticin®) in eukaryotes
   1496..2084    +  rep_origin     ori: high-copy-number ColE1/pMB1/pBR322/pUC origin of replication
   2270..2409    -  misc_feature   bom: basis of mobility region from pBR322
   2511..2702    -  CDS            rop: Rop protein, which maintains plasmids at low copy number; rop
   2719..3099    +  CDS            YPB1_ECOLX: Protein predicted: Swiss-Prot protein existence level 4. From Escherichia coli.
   3171..3462    -  CDS            TcR (fragment): tetracycline efflux protein; tet; confers resistance to tetracycline
   3477..3498    -  protein_bind   CAP binding site: CAP binding activates transcription in the presence of cAMP. E. coli catabolite activator protein
   3511..4593    -  CDS            lacI: lac repressor; lacI; The lac repressor binds to the lac operator to inhibit transcription in E. coli. This inhibition can be relieved by adding lactose or isopropyl-β-D-thiogalactopyranoside (IPTG).
   4594..4671    -  promoter       lacI promoter: lacI
   4679..4958    -  CDS            TcR (fragment): tetracycline efflux protein; tet; confers resistance to tetracycline
   4980..4998    +  promoter       T7 promoter: promoter for bacteriophage T7 RNA polymerase
   4999..5023    +  protein_bind   lac operator: The lac repressor binds to the lac operator to inhibit transcription in E. coli. This inhibition can be relieved by adding lactose or isopropyl-β-D-thiogalactopyranoside (IPTG). lac repressor encoded by lacI
   5043..5061    +  RBS            RBS (fragment): efficient ribosome binding site from bacteriophage T7 gene 10 (Olins and Rangwala, 1989)
   5074..5092    +  CDS            7xHis (fragment): 6xHis affinity tag
   5121..5141    +  CDS            capTEV™ (fragment): composite tag for in vivo biotinylation, TEV protease cleavage, and 6xHis tagging
   5143..6156    +  CDS            L1RE1: LORF1_HUMAN - Also known as LRE1. Experimental evidence at protein level: Swiss-Prot protein existence level 1. Nucleic acid-binding protein which is essential for retrotransposition of LINE-1 elements in the genome. Functions as a nucleic acid chaperone binding its own transcript and therefore preferentially mobilizing the transcript from which they are encoded. From Homo sapiens (Human).
   6209..6226    +  CDS            9xHis (fragment): 9xHis affinity tag
   6236..6285    +  CDS            SET1 (fragment): solubility-enhancement tag derived from T7 phage gene 10B
   6293..6340    +  terminator     T7 terminator: transcription terminator for bacteriophage T7 RNA polymerase
