[The description below was written by a language model from this plasmid's Addgene catalogue record and pLannotate feature annotations shown in this document.]
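Description:
pETM11-6xHis-TEV-hORF1p_K3AK4A is a bacterial expression plasmid of about 6.4 kb, built on the pETM11 backbone, for producing a mutant form of the human LINE-1 (L1RP) ORF1 protein in E. coli. It is selected with kanamycin through an aminoglycoside phosphotransferase gene and replicates from a ColE1/pMB1-type origin. The pBR322-derived bom site and the rop gene are also annotated, although the catalogue lists copy number as unknown. An f1 phage origin is present, along with short tetracycline-resistance gene fragments that are backbone remnants rather than functional markers.

The expression cassette follows the standard pET design. A T7 promoter is followed immediately by a lac operator and a T7 gene 10 ribosome binding site, and the plasmid carries its own lacI gene. Transcription therefore stays repressed until IPTG is added, and it requires a host that supplies T7 RNA polymerase. The open reading frame begins with a 6xHis tag and a TEV protease recognition site placed directly upstream of ORF1p, so the tag can be cleaved off after affinity purification to leave only a minimal scar. The ORF1p coding sequence carries lysine-to-alanine substitutions at positions 3 and 4. A T7 terminator closes the cassette. The annotation also flags a His-tag fragment and a T7 gene 10B-like fragment between the ORF1p feature and the terminator. The catalogue lists only N-terminal tags, so these are probably untranslated vector sequence, though the record does not confirm this.

ORF1p is a nucleic acid-binding chaperone essential for LINE-1 retrotransposition. This construct supplies purified recombinant K3A/K4A protein, and the associated publication concerns the role of LINE-1 condensation in retrotransposition.
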