Addgene plasmid #202585: pETM11-6xHis-TEV-hORF1p_K3AK4A
Purpose: Allows for IPTG-inducible expression of the human L1RP ORF1 protein with the K3A and K4A mutations in bacteria with an N-terminal 6xHis tag and TEV cleavage site for purification with a minimal scar
Depositing lab: Liam Holt. Depositing organization: NYU Grossman School of Medicine. Publication: Condensation of LINE-1 is critical for retrotransposition. Sil S, Keegan S, Ettefa F, Denes L, Boeke JD, Holt LJ. Elife. 2023 Apr 28;12:e82991. doi: 10.7554/eLife.82991. PubMed 37114770.
Backbone
  Vector backbone: pETM11
  Backbone size w/o insert (bp): 5300
  Total vector size (bp): 6369
  Vector type: Bacterial Expression
Growth in bacteria
  Bacterial resistance: Kanamycin, 50 μg/mL
  Growth temperature: 37°C
  Growth strain: DH5alpha
  Copy number: Unknown
Gene/Insert
  Gene/Insert name: ORF1p (alt names: ORF1; L1ORF1p)
  Species: H. sapiens (human)
  Insert size (bp): 1090
  Mutation: Changed ORF1p Lysine 3 to Alanine, changed ORF1p Lysine 4 to Alanine
  Tag / fusion protein: 6x His (N terminal on insert); TEV protease cleavage site (N terminal on insert)
Terms and licenses: Academic/Nonprofit Terms; Industry Terms: Not Available to Industry
How to cite: pETM11-6xHis-TEV-hORF1p_K3AK4A was a gift from Liam Holt (Addgene plasmid # 202585 ; http://n2t.net/addgene:202585 ; RRID:Addgene_202585)
